Addgene plasmid #141925: TFORF2106
Purpose: Lentiviral vector for overexpressing transcription factor ORFs with unique 24-bp barcodes. Barcodes facilitate identification of transcription factors in pooled screens.
Depositing lab: Feng Zhang. Depositing organization: Broad Institute. Publication: A transcription factor atlas of directed differentiation. Joung J, Ma S, Tay T, Geiger-Schuller KR, Kirchgatterer PC, Verdine VK, Guo B, Arias-Garcia MA, Allen WE, Singh A, Kuksenko O, Abudayyeh OO, Gootenberg JS, Fu Z, Macrae RK, Buenrostro JD, Regev A, Zhang F. Cell. 2023 Jan 5;186(1):209-229.e26. doi: 10.1016/j.cell.2022.11.026. PubMed 36608654.
Backbone
  Vector backbone: pLX_TRC317
  Backbone manufacturer: Broad Institute Genetic Perturbation Platform
  Backbone size w/o insert (bp): 8264
  Vector type: Mammalian Expression, Lentiviral
  Selectable markers: Puromycin
Growth in bacteria
  Bacterial resistance: Ampicillin, 100 μg/mL
  Growth temperature: 37°C
  Growth strain: NEB Stable
  Copy number: High Copy
Gene/Insert
  Gene/Insert name: ZBTB37
  Species: H. sapiens (human)
  Insert size (bp): 1028
  Entrez Gene: ZBTB37 (a.k.a. ZNF908, MGC2629, D430004I08Rik)
  Promoter: EF1a
  Cloning method: Unknown
  Sequencing primers: 5′ GGGTGGAGACTGAAGTTAGGCCAG; 3′ CACATAGCGTAAAAGGAGCAACATAG
Terms and licenses: Academic/Nonprofit Terms; Industry Terms: Not Available to Industry
Depositor comments: XM_017002558,XM_011510062,XM_017002557,ENST00000367704 . The transcription factor ORF portion of this plasmid was synthesized by Genewiz. Please test multiple small colonies in case of plasmid recombination. To make this collection available in a timely manner, a portion of this collection was not fully sequenced by Addgene. If an Addgene verified full plasmid sequence is not available, please contact us prior to placing an order to request the full sequence.
How to cite: TFORF2106 was a gift from Feng Zhang (Addgene plasmid # 141925 ; http://n2t.net/addgene:141925 ; RRID:Addgene_141925)
