[The description below was written by a language model from this plasmid's Addgene catalogue record and pLannotate feature annotations shown in this document.]
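Description:
TFORF2106 is a lentiviral mammalian expression plasmid built on the pLX_TRC317 backbone. It belongs to a barcoded transcription factor ORF collection designed for pooled overexpression screens. It is maintained in E. coli through a high-copy ColE1/pUC-type origin and an ampicillin resistance gene. An f1 origin and remnants of a lac/lacZα cloning region flanked by T7 and T3 promoters are also present. The depositor notes that the plasmid can recombine during propagation, as is common for constructs carrying repeated LTRs.

The viral portion has a third-generation, self-inactivating layout. An RSV promoter drives a truncated HIV-1 5' LTR, followed by the Ψ packaging signal with a partial gag sequence, the Rev response element, a cPPT/CTS element and a ΔU3 3' LTR, with an SV40 polyadenylation signal downstream. Between the LTRs, an SV40 early promoter/origin region drives puromycin N-acetyltransferase so that transduced cells can be selected. A separate EF-1α promoter drives the human ZBTB37 open reading frame, a zinc finger and BTB domain protein thought to act in transcriptional regulation. The insert was synthesized and is associated with specific transcript isoforms. The annotation tool matched it only as a fragment of the reference protein, which may reflect the isoform chosen. A WPRE downstream of the ORF enhances transcript stability and expression.

The record describes a unique 24-bp barcode that identifies the ORF, but this is not annotated in the feature table. A short U6-like fragment annotated between the ORF and the WPRE is probably just a partial sequence match, not a functional promoter. The barcode allows ZBTB37 to be identified by sequencing when many transcription factors are tested together, for example in directed differentiation screens.
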