Features (pLannotate 1.2.2; 31 found; start..end, strand, type, name):
      5..231     +  promoter       RSV promoter: Rous sarcoma virus enhancer/promoter
    232..412     +  LTR            5' LTR (truncated): truncated 5' long terminal repeat (LTR) from HIV-1
    459..584     +  misc_feature   HIV-1 Ψ: packaging signal of human immunodeficiency virus type 1
    568..931     +  CDS            HIV-1 gag (fragment): gag protein from human immunodeficiency virus 1; gag
   1077..1310    +  misc_feature   RRE: The Rev response element (RRE) of HIV-1 allows for Rev-dependent mRNA export from the nucleus to the cytoplasm.
   1687..1713    +  CDS            Rev (fragment): human immunodeficiency virus 1 (HIV-1) Rev protein; rev; enhances nuclear export of unspliced and incompletely spliced viral mRNAs
   1720..1743    +  promoter       SV40 promoter (fragment): SV40 early promoter
   1744..1815    +  promoter       SV40 promoter (fragment): SV40 enhancer and early promoter
   1839..1974    +  rep_origin     SV40 ori: SV40 origin of replication
   2020..2616    +  CDS            PuroR (fragment): puromycin N-acetyltransferase; pac from Streptomyces; confers resistance to puromycin
   2665..2782    +  misc_feature   cPPT/CTS: central polypurine tract and central termination sequence of HIV-1
   2847..2913    +  CDS            small t antigen (fragment): SV40 (simian virus 40) small t antigen
   2920..4098    +  promoter       EF-1α promoter: strong constitutive promoter for human elongation factor EF-1α
   4115..5038    +  CDS            ZBTB37 (fragment): ZBT37_HUMAN - Experimental evidence at transcript level: Swiss-Prot protein existence level 2. May be involved in transcriptional regulation. From Homo sapiens (Human).
   5054..5107    +  promoter       U6 promoter (fragment): RNA polymerase III promoter for human U6 snRNA
   5149..5737    +  misc_feature   WPRE: woodchuck hepatitis virus posttranscriptional regulatory element
   5788..5807    +  misc_feature   cPPT/CTS (fragment): central polypurine tract and central termination sequence of HIV-1
   5809..6042    +  LTR            3' LTR (ΔU3): self-inactivating 3' long terminal repeat (LTR) from HIV-1
   6120..6241    +  polyA_signal   SV40 poly(A) signal: SV40 polyadenylation signal
   6281..6416    +  rep_origin     SV40 ori: SV40 origin of replication
   6437..6455    -  promoter       T7 promoter: promoter for bacteriophage T7 RNA polymerase
   6463..6618    +  CDS            lacZα (fragment): LacZα fragment of β-galactosidase; lacZ fragment
   6623..7051    +  rep_origin     f1 ori (sequence partly withheld): f1 bacteriophage origin of replication; arrow indicates direction of (+) strand synthesis
   7104..7208    +  promoter       AmpR promoter: bla
   7209..8069    +  CDS            AmpR: β-lactamase; bla; confers resistance to ampicillin, carbenicillin, and related antibiotics
   8240..8828    +  rep_origin     ori: high-copy-number ColE1/pMB1/pBR322/pUC origin of replication
   9011..9103    +  CDS            lacI (fragment): lac repressor; lacI; The lac repressor binds to the lac operator to inhibit transcription in E. coli. This inhibition can be relieved by adding lactose or isopropyl-β-D-thiogalactopyranoside (IPTG).
   9116..9137    +  protein_bind   CAP binding site: CAP binding activates transcription in the presence of cAMP. E. coli catabolite activator protein
   9152..9182    +  promoter       lac promoter: promoter for the E. coli lac operon
   9190..9206    +  protein_bind   lac operator: The lac repressor binds to the lac operator to inhibit transcription in E. coli. This inhibition can be relieved by adding lactose or isopropyl-β-D-thiogalactopyranoside (IPTG). lac repressor encoded by lacI
   9251..9269    +  promoter       T3 promoter: promoter for bacteriophage T3 RNA polymerase
>Addgene plasmid #141925 | TFORF2106 | addgene full sequence | sequence record 415080 | Addgene NGS Result
TTAATGTAGTCTTATGCAATACTCTTGTAGTCTTGCAACATGGTAACGATGAGTTAGCAACATGCCTTAC
AAGGAGAGAAAAAGCACCGTGCATGCCGATTGGTGGAAGTAAGGTGGTACGATCGTGCCTTATTAGGAAG
GCAACAGACGGGTCTGACATGGATTGGACGAACCACTGAATTGCCGCATTGCAGAGATATTGTATTTAAG
TGCCTAGCTCGATACATAAACGGGTCTCTCTGGTTAGACCAGATCTGAGCCTGGGAGCTCTCTGGCTAAC
TAGGGAACCCACTGCTTAAGCCTCAATAAAGCTTGCCTTGAGTGCTTCAAGTAGTGTGTGCCCGTCTGTT
GTGTGACTCTGGTAACTAGAGATCCCTCAGACCCTTTTAGTCAGTGTGGAAAATCTCTAGCAGTGGCGCC
CGAACAGGGACTTGAAAGCGAAAGGGAAACCAGAGGAGCTCTCTCGACGCAGGACTCGGCTTGCTGAAGC
GCGCACGGCAAGAGGCGAGGGGCGGCGACTGGTGAGTACGCCAAAAATTTTGACTAGCGGAGGCTAGAAG
GAGAGAGATGGGTGCGAGAGCGTCAGTATTAAGCGGGGGAGAATTAGATCGCGATGGGAAAAAATTCGGT
TAAGGCCAGGGGGAAAGAAAAAATATAAATTAAAACATATAGTATGGGCAAGCAGGGAGCTAGAACGATT
CGCAGTTAATCCTGGCCTGTTAGAAACATCAGAAGGCTGTAGACAAATACTGGGACAGCTACAACCATCC
CTTCAGACAGGATCAGAAGAACTTAGATCATTATATAATACAGTAGCAACCCTCTATTGTGTGCATCAAA
GGATAGAGATAAAAGACACCAAGGAAGCTTTAGACAAGATAGAGGAAGAGCAAAACAAAAGTAAGACCAC
CGCACAGCAAGCGGCCGCTGATCTTCAGACCTGGAGGAGGAGATATGAGGGACAATTGGAGAAGTGAATT
ATATAAATATAAAGTAGTAAAAATTGAACCATTAGGAGTAGCACCCACCAAGGCAAAGAGAAGAGTGGTG
CAGAGAGAAAAAAGAGCAGTGGGAATAGGAGCTTTGTTCCTTGGGTTCTTGGGAGCAGCAGGAAGCACTA
TGGGCGCAGCGTCAATGACGCTGACGGTACAGGCCAGACAATTATTGTCTGGTATAGTGCAGCAGCAGAA
CAATTTGCTGAGGGCTATTGAGGCGCAACAGCATCTGTTGCAACTCACAGTCTGGGGCATCAAGCAGCTC
CAGGCAAGAATCCTGGCTGTGGAAAGATACCTAAAGGATCAACAGCTCCTGGGGATTTGGGGTTGCTCTG
GAAAACTCATTTGCACCACTGCTGTGCCTTGGAATGCTAGTTGGAGTAATAAATCTCTGGAACAGATTTG
GAATCACACGACCTGGATGGAGTGGGACAGAGAAATTAACAATTACACAAGCTTAATACACTCCTTAATT
GAAGAATCGCAAAACCAGCAAGAAAAGAATGAACAAGAATTATTGGAATTAGATAAATGGGCAAGTTTGT
GGAATTGGTTTAACATAACAAATTGGCTGTGGTATATAAAATTATTCATAATGATAGTAGGAGGCTTGGT
AGGTTTAAGAATAGTTTTTGCTGTACTTTCTATAGTGAATAGAGTTAGGCAGGGATATTCACCATTATCG
TTTCAGACCCACCTCCCAACCCCGAGGGGACCCATGCATTGCATCTCAATTAGTCAGCAACCAGGTGTGG
AAAGTCCCCAGGCTCCCCAGCAGGCAGAAGTATGCAAAGCATGCGTCTCAATTAGTCAGCAACCATAGTC
CCGCCCCTAACTCCGCCCATCCCGCCCCTAACTCCGCCCAGTTCCGCCCATTCTCCGCCCCATGGCTGAC
TAATTTTTTTTATTTATGCAGAGGCCGAGGCCGCCTCGGCCTCTGAGCTATTCCAGAAGTAGTGAGGAGG
CTTTTTTGGAGGCCTAGGCTTTTGCAAAAAGCTTTCTAGAGGTACCACCGGAGCTTACCATGACCGAGTA
CAAGCCCACGGTGCGCCTCGCCACCCGCGACGACGTCCCCAGGGCCGTACGCACCCTCGCCGCCGCGTTC
GCCGACTACCCCGCCACGCGCCACACCGTCGATCCGGACCGCCACATCGAGCGGGTCACCGAGCTGCAAG
AACTCTTCCTCACGCGCGTCGGGCTCGACATCGGCAAGGTGTGGGTCGCGGACGACGGCGCCGCCGTGGC
GGTCTGGACCACGCCGGAGAGCGTCGAAGCGGGGGCGGTGTTCGCCGAGATCGGCCCGCGCATGGCCGAG
TTGAGCGGTTCCCGGCTGGCCGCGCAGCAACAGATGGAAGGCCTCCTGGCGCCGCACCGGCCCAAGGAGC
CCGCGTGGTTCCTGGCCACCGTCGGCGTCTCGCCCGACCACCAGGGCAAGGGTCTGGGCAGCGCCGTCGT
GCTCCCCGGAGTGGAGGCGGCCGAGCGCGCCGGGGTGCCCGCCTTCCTGGAGACCTCCGCGCCCCGCAAC
CTCCCCTTCTACGAGCGGCTCGGCTTCACCGTCACCGCCGACGTCGAGGTGCCCGAAGGACCGCGCACCT
GGTGCATGACCCGCAAGCCCGGTGCCAGTTAACGAATTCTAGATCTTGAGACAAATGGCAGTATTCATCC
ACAATTTTAAAAGAAAAGGGGGGATTGGGGGGTACAGTGCAGGGGAAAGAATAGTAGACATAATAGCAAC
AGACATACAAACTAAAGAATTACAAAAACAAATTACAAAAATTCAAAATTTTCGGGTTTATTACAGGGAC
AGCAGAGATCCACTTTGGCGCCGGCTCGAGGCCTGCAGGTGCAAAGATGGATAAAGTTTTAAACAGAGAG
GAATCTTTGCAGCTAATGGACCTTCTAGGTCTTGAAAGGAGTGGGAATTGGCTCCGGTGCCCGTCAGTGG
GCAGAGCGCACATCGCCCACAGTCCCCGAGAAGTTGGGGGGAGGGGTCGGCAATTGAACCGGTGCCTAGA
GAAGGTGGCGCGGGGTAAACTGGGAAAGTGATGTCGTGTACTGGCTCCGCCTTTTTCCCGAGGGTGGGGG
AGAACCGTATATAAGTGCAGTAGTCGCCGTGAACGTTCTTTTTCGCAACGGGTTTGCCGCCAGAACACAG
GTAAGTGCCGTGTGTGGTTCCCGCGGGCCTGGCCTCTTTACGGGTTATGGCCCTTGCGTGCCTTGAATTA
CTTCCACCTGGCTGCAGTACGTGATTCTTGATCCCGAGCTTCGGGTTGGAAGTGGGTGGGAGAGTTCGAG
GCCTTGCGCTTAAGGAGCCCCTTCGCCTCGTGCTTGAGTTGAGGCCTGGCCTGGGCGCTGGGGCCGCCGC
GTGCGAATCTGGTGGCACCTTCGCGCCTGTCTCGCTGCTTTCGATAAGTCTCTAGCCATTTAAAATTTTT
GATGACCTGCTGCGACGCTTTTTTTCTGGCAAGATAGTCTTGTAAATGCGGGCCAAGATCTGCACACTGG
TATTTCGGTTTTTGGGGCCGCGGGCGGCGACGGGGCCCGTGCGTCCCAGCGCACATGTTCGGCGAGGCGG
GGCCTGCGAGCGCGGCCACCGAGAATCGGACGGGGGTAGTCTCAAGCTGGCCGGCCTGCTCTGGTGCCTG
GCCTCGCGCCGCCGTGTATCGCCCCGCCCTGGGCGGCAAGGCTGGCCCGGTCGGCACCAGTTGCGTGAGC
GGAAAGATGGCCGCTTCCCGGCCCTGCTGCAGGGAGCTCAAAATGGAGGACGCGGCGCTCGGGAGAGCGG
GCGGGTGAGTCACCCACACAAAGGAAAAGGGCCTTTCCGTCCTCAGCCGTCGCTTCATGTGACTCCACGG
AGTACCGGGCGCCGTCCAGGCACCTCGATTAGTTCTCGAGCTTTTGGAGTACGTCGTCTTTAGGTTGGGG
GGAGGGGTTTTATGCGATGGAGTTTCCCCACACTGAGTGGGTGGAGACTGAAGTTAGGCCAGCTTGGCAC
TTGATGTAATTCTCCTTGGAATTTGCCCTTTTTGAGTTTGGATCTTGGTTCATTCTCAAGCCTCAGACAG
TGGTTCAAAGTTTTTTTCTTCCATTTCAGGTGTCGTGAGGCTAGCACCGCCACCATGGAGAAAGGTGGGA
ACATACAATTGGAGATTCCTGACTTCAGCAACTCTGTCCTGAGCCATCTAAACCAGTTGCGCATGCAGGG
CCGTCTCTGTGATATTGTGGTCAATGTGCAAGGACAAGCTTTTCGGGCTCACAAAGTGGTGCTGGCTGCC
AGCTCCCCCTATTTCCGGGATCACATGTCCTTGAATGAGATGAGTACAGTCTCCATTTCAGTCATCAAGA
ACCCTACTGTTTTTGAACAGCTCCTTTCTTTCTGTTACACAGGGCGGATATGCCTGCAACTGGCAGATAT
CATCAGCTACCTAACAGCTGCCAGTTTTCTGCAAATGCAGCATATTATAGACAAATGTACACAGATCCTG
GAGGGCATTCATTTCAAAATTAATGTGGCTGAGGTTGAAGCAGAATTAAGTCAAACAAGGACAAAGCATC
AAGAGAGACCTCCAGAGTCTCACAGGGTTACACCAAATCTCAACCGCTCCCTTAGCCCACGACATAATAC
CCCAAAGGGAAACCGGCGAGGTCAGGTTAGTGCTGTGCTGGATATCAGAGAGCTAAGTCCTCCTGAGGAG
TCCACCAGCCCTCAGATCATTGAACCAAGTTCTGATGTAGAGAGCCGGGAGCCCATTCTTCGGATCAACC
GAGCAGGACAGTGGTATGTGGAGACAGGAGTGGCGGACCGTGGGGGTCGGAGTGATGATGAAGTTAGAGT
TCTTGGAGCAGTACACATCAAAACTGAAAATCTGGAGGAGTGGCTTGGGCCTGAGAATCAGCCTTCTGGA
GAAGATGGGAGTAGTGCAGAGGAAGTAACAGCCATGGTGATTGATACCACAGGCCATGGTTCTGTAGGAC
AGGAAAATTATACTTTAGGGTCTTCAGGAGCCAAGGTGGCTCGGCCAACAAGCAGTGAAGTTGACAGGTA
GTAATGAACTAGTCCGTAACTTGAAAGTATTTCGATTTCTTGGCTTTATATATCTTGTGGAAAGGACGAT
CGTGTTGCGGCCCACCTAGAGCTACGCGTTAAGTCGACAATCAACCTCTGGATTACAAAATTTGTGAAAG
ATTGACTGGTATTCTTAACTATGTTGCTCCTTTTACGCTATGTGGATACGCTGCTTTAATGCCTTTGTAT
CATGCTATTGCTTCCCGTATGGCTTTCATTTTCTCCTCCTTGTATAAATCCTGGTTGCTGTCTCTTTATG
AGGAGTTGTGGCCCGTTGTCAGGCAACGTGGCGTGGTGTGCACTGTGTTTGCTGACGCAACCCCCACTGG
TTGGGGCATTGCCACCACCTGTCAGCTCCTTTCCGGGACTTTCGCTTTCCCCCTCCCTATTGCCACGGCG
GAACTCATCGCCGCCTGCCTTGCCCGCTGCTGGACAGGGGCTCGGCTGTTGGGCACTGACAATTCCGTGG
TGTTGTCGGGGAAATCATCGTCCTTTCCTTGGCTGCTCGCCTGTGTTGCCACCTGGATTCTGCGCGGGAC
GTCCTTCTGCTACGTCCCTTCGGCCCTCAATCCAGCGGACCTTCCTTCCCGCGGCCTGCTGCCGGCTCTG
CGGCCTCTTCCGCGTCTTCGCCTTCGCCCTCAGACGAGTCGGATCTCCCTTTGGGCCGCCTCCCCGCGTC
GACTTTAAGACCAATGACTTACAAGGCAGCTGTAGATCTTAGCCACTTTTTAAAAGAAAAGGGGGGACTG
GAAGGGCTAATTCACTCCCAACGAAGACAAGATCTGCTTTTTGCTTGTACTGGGTCTCTCTGGTTAGACC
AGATCTGAGCCTGGGAGCTCTCTGGCTAACTAGGGAACCCACTGCTTAAGCCTCAATAAAGCTTGCCTTG
AGTGCTTCAAGTAGTGTGTGCCCGTCTGTTGTGTGACTCTGGTAACTAGAGATCCCTCAGACCCTTTTAG
TCAGTGTGGAAAATCTCTAGCAGTACGTATAGTAGTTCATGTCATCTTATTATTCAGTATTTATAACTTG
CAAAGAAATGAATATCAGAGAGTGAGAGGAACTTGTTTATTGCAGCTTATAATGGTTACAAATAAAGCAA
TAGCATCACAAATTTCACAAATAAAGCATTTTTTTCACTGCATTCTAGTTGTGGTTTGTCCAAACTCATC
AATGTATCTTATCATGTCTGGCTCTAGCTATCCCGCCCCTAACTCCGCCCATCCCGCCCCTAACTCCGCC
CAGTTCCGCCCATTCTCCGCCCCATGGCTGACTAATTTTTTTTATTTATGCAGAGGCCGAGGCCGCCTCG
GCCTCTGAGCTATTCCAGAAGTAGTGAGGAGGCTTTTTTGGAGGCCTAGGGACGTACCCAATTCGCCCTA
TAGTGAGTCGTATTACGCGCGCTCACTGGCCGTCGTTTTACAACGTCGTGACTGGGAAAACCCTGGCGTT
ACCCAACTTAATCGCCTTGCAGCACATCCCCCTTTCGCCAGCTGGCGTAATAGCGAAGAGGCCCGCACCG
ATCGCCCTTCCCAACAGTTGCGCAGCCTGAATGGCGAATGGG
[124 nt withheld, positions 6623-6746]
C
[91 nt withheld, positions 6748-6838]
A
[49 nt withheld, positions 6840-6888]
CCTTTGACGTTGGAGTCCACGTTCTTT
[37 nt withheld, positions 6916-6952]
ACCCTATCTCGGTCTATTCTTTTGATTTATAAGGGATTTTGCCGATTTCGGCCTATTGGTTAAAAAATGA
GCTGATTTAACAAAAATTTAACGCGAATTTTAACAAAATATTAACGCTTACAATTTAGGTGGCACTTTTC
GGGGAAATGTGCGCGGAACCCCTATTTGTTTATTTTTCTAAATACATTCAAATATGTATCCGCTCATGAG
ACAATAACCCTGATAAATGCTTCAATAATATTGAAAAAGGAAGAGTATGAGTATTCAACATTTCCGTGTC
GCCCTTATTCCCTTTTTTGCGGCATTTTGCCTTCCTGTTTTTGCTCACCCAGAAACGCTGGTGAAAGTAA
AAGATGCTGAAGATCAGTTGGGTGCACGAGTGGGTTACATCGAACTGGATCTCAACAGCGGTAAGATCCT
TGAGAGTTTTCGCCCCGAAGAACGTTTTCCAATGATGAGCACTTTTAAAGTTCTGCTATGTGGCGCGGTA
TTATCCCGTATTGACGCCGGGCAAGAGCAACTCGGTCGCCGCATACACTATTCTCAGAATGACTTGGTTG
AGTACTCACCAGTCACAGAAAAGCATCTTACGGATGGCATGACAGTAAGAGAATTATGCAGTGCTGCCAT
AACCATGAGTGATAACACTGCGGCCAACTTACTTCTGACAACGATCGGAGGACCGAAGGAGCTAACCGCT
TTTTTGCACAACATGGGGGATCATGTAACTCGCCTTGATCGTTGGGAACCGGAGCTGAATGAAGCCATAC
CAAACGACGAGCGTGACACCACGATGCCTGTAGCAATGGCAACAACGTTGCGCAAACTATTAACTGGCGA
ACTACTTACTCTAGCTTCCCGGCAACAATTAATAGACTGGATGGAGGCGGATAAAGTTGCAGGACCACTT
CTGCGCTCGGCCCTTCCGGCTGGCTGGTTTATTGCTGATAAATCTGGAGCCGGTGAGCGTGGGTCTCGCG
GTATCATTGCAGCACTGGGGCCAGATGGTAAGCCCTCCCGTATCGTAGTTATCTACACGACGGGGAGTCA
GGCAACTATGGATGAACGAAATAGACAGATCGCTGAGATAGGTGCCTCACTGATTAAGCATTGGTAACTG
TCAGACCAAGTTTACTCATATATACTTTAGATTGATTTAAAACTTCATTTTTAATTTAAAAGGATCTAGG
TGAAGATCCTTTTTGATAATCTCATGACCAAAATCCCTTAACGTGAGTTTTCGTTCCACTGAGCGTCAGA
CCCCGTAGAAAAGATCAAAGGATCTTCTTGAGATCCTTTTTTTCTGCGCGTAATCTGCTGCTTGCAAACA
AAAAAACCACCGCTACCAGCGGTGGTTTGTTTGCCGGATCAAGAGCTACCAACTCTTTTTCCGAAGGTAA
CTGGCTTCAGCAGAGCGCAGATACCAAATACTGTTCTTCTAGTGTAGCCGTAGTTAGGCCACCACTTCAA
GAACTCTGTAGCACCGCCTACATACCTCGCTCTGCTAATCCTGTTACCAGTGGCTGCTGCCAGTGGCGAT
AAGTCGTGTCTTACCGGGTTGGACTCAAGACGATAGTTACCGGATAAGGCGCAGCGGTCGGGCTGAACGG
GGGGTTCGTGCACACAGCCCAGCTTGGAGCGAACGACCTACACCGAACTGAGATACCTACAGCGTGAGCT
ATGAGAAAGCGCCACGCTTCCCGAAGGGAGAAAGGCGGACAGGTATCCGGTAAGCGGCAGGGTCGGAACA
GGAGAGCGCACGAGGGAGCTTCCAGGGGGAAACGCCTGGTATCTTTATAGTCCTGTCGGGTTTCGCCACC
TCTGACTTGAGCGTCGATTTTTGTGATGCTCGTCAGGGGGGCGGAGCCTATGGAAAAACGCCAGCAACGC
GGCCTTTTTACGGTTCCTGGCCTTTTGCTGGCCTTTTGCTCACATGTTCTTTCCTGCGTTATCCCCTGAT
TCTGTGGATAACCGTATTACCGCCTTTGAGTGAGCTGATACCGCTCGCCGCAGCCGAACGACCGAGCGCA
GCGAGTCAGTGAGCGAGGAAGCGGAAGAGCGCCCAATACGCAAACCGCCTCTCCCCGCGCGTTGGCCGAT
TCATTAATGCAGCTGGCACGACAGGTTTCCCGACTGGAAAGCGGGCAGTGAGCGCAACGCAATTAATGTG
AGTTAGCTCACTCATTAGGCACCCCAGGCTTTACACTTTATGCTTCCGGCTCGTATGTTGTGTGGAATTG
TGAGCGGATAACAATTTCACACAGGAAACAGCTATGACCATGATTACGCCAAGCGCGCAATTAACCCTCA
CTAAAGGGAACAAAAGCTGGAGCTGCAAGC
