>Addgene plasmid #141925 | TFORF2106 | depositor partial sequence | sequence record 277912 | Insert
ACCGCCACCATGGAGAAAGGTGGGAACATACAATTGGAGATTCCTGACTTCAGCAACTCTGTCCTGAGCC
ATCTAAACCAGTTGCGCATGCAGGGCCGTCTCTGTGATATTGTGGTCAATGTGCAAGGACAAGCTTTTCG
GGCTCACAAAGTGGTGCTGGCTGCCAGCTCCCCCTATTTCCGGGATCACATGTCCTTGAATGAGATGAGT
ACAGTCTCCATTTCAGTCATCAAGAACCCTACTGTTTTTGAACAGCTCCTTTCTTTCTGTTACACAGGGC
GGATATGCCTGCAACTGGCAGATATCATCAGCTACCTAACAGCTGCCAGTTTTCTGCAAATGCAGCATAT
TATAGACAAATGTACACAGATCCTGGAGGGCATTCATTTCAAAATTAATGTGGCTGAGGTTGAAGCAGAA
TTAAGTCAAACAAGGACAAAGCATCAAGAGAGACCTCCAGAGTCTCACAGGGTTACACCAAATCTCAACC
GCTCCCTTAGCCCACGACATAATACCCCAAAGGGAAACCGGCGAGGTCAGGTTAGTGCTGTGCTGGATAT
CAGAGAGCTAAGTCCTCCTGAGGAGTCCACCAGCCCTCAGATCATTGAACCAAGTTCTGATGTAGAGAGC
CGGGAGCCCATTCTTCGGATCAACCGAGCAGGACAGTGGTATGTGGAGACAGGAGTGGCGGACCGTGGGG
GTCGGAGTGATGATGAAGTTAGAGTTCTTGGAGCAGTACACATCAAAACTGAAAATCTGGAGGAGTGGCT
TGGGCCTGAGAATCAGCCTTCTGGAGAAGATGGGAGTAGTGCAGAGGAAGTAACAGCCATGGTGATTGAT
ACCACAGGCCATGGTTCTGTAGGACAGGAAAATTATACTTTAGGGTCTTCAGGAGCCAAGGTGGCTCGGC
CAACAAGCAGTGAAGTTGACAGGTAGTAATGAACTAGTCCGTAACTTGAAAGTATTTCGATTTCTTGGCT
TTATATATCTTGTGGAAAGGACGATCGTGTTGCGGCCCACCTAGAGCT
