>Addgene plasmid #141925 | TFORF2106 | depositor partial sequence | sequence record 277913 | Barcode
TCGTGTTGCGGCCCACCTAGAGCT
